Addgene plasmid #136703: pISH-Olfr160
Purpose: Template to synthesize riboprobes for in situ hybridization (ISH) for Olfr160
Depositing lab: Peter Mombaerts. Depositing organization: Max Planck Research Unit for Neurogenetics. Publication: The Zonal Organization of Odorant Receptor Gene Choice in the Main Olfactory Epithelium of the Mouse. Zapiec B, Mombaerts P. Cell Rep. 2020 Mar 24;30(12):4220-4234.e5. doi: 10.1016/j.celrep.2020.02.110. PubMed 32209480.
Backbone
  Vector backbone: pGEM-T-Easy
  Vector type: in situ probe
Growth in bacteria
  Bacterial resistance: Ampicillin, 100 μg/mL
  Growth temperature: 37°C
  Growth strain: DH5alpha
  Copy number: High Copy
Gene/Insert
  Gene/Insert name: Olfr160
  Species: M. musculus (mouse)
  Mutation: ISH Probe insert
  Entrez Gene: Olfr160 (a.k.a. M72, MOR171-3, Olfr7b)
  Cloning method: Unknown
Terms and licenses: Academic/Nonprofit Terms; Industry Terms: Not Available to Industry
Depositor comments: ISH probe for mouse gene: Olfr160 aka MOR171-3 aka M72
How to cite: pISH-Olfr160 was a gift from Peter Mombaerts (Addgene plasmid # 136703 ; http://n2t.net/addgene:136703 ; RRID:Addgene_136703)
