[The description below was written by a language model from this plasmid's Addgene catalogue record and pLannotate feature annotations shown in this document.]
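Description:
pISH-Olfr160 is a small bacterial plasmid (about 3.8 kb in the sequenced record) that serves as a template for in vitro transcription of riboprobes against the mouse odorant receptor gene Olfr160, also known as M72 or MOR171-3. The catalogue lists the backbone as pGEM-T-Easy. It is maintained in E. coli through a high-copy ColE1/pUC-type origin and selected with ampicillin via the β-lactamase (AmpR) gene and its own promoter. An f1 origin is also present, along with remnants of the lac region (a lacI fragment, CAP binding site, lac promoter and operator, and a lacZα fragment) typical of blue/white cloning vectors.

The insert is annotated as a roughly 800 bp coding fragment. The automated annotation labels it by similarity to a human olfactory receptor (OR8G2P), which most likely reflects homology within the odorant receptor family rather than the true identity; the catalogue states that the insert is a mouse Olfr160 probe fragment. It is flanked by opposing bacteriophage promoters, T3 upstream in the forward orientation and T7 downstream on the opposite strand. Given the annotated orientation of the coding fragment, T7 should yield the antisense (hybridizing) probe and T3 the sense control. The T3/T7 pair differs from the SP6/T7 arrangement normally associated with pGEM-T-Easy, so the sequenced backbone may not match the listed one exactly. The cloning method is not recorded. The plasmid is intended for in situ hybridization to detect Olfr160-expressing cells, in the context of work on the zonal organization of odorant receptor gene choice in the mouse main olfactory epithelium.
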