Features (pLannotate 1.2.2; 12 found; start..end, strand, type, name):
    414..506     +  CDS            lacI (fragment): lac repressor; lacI; The lac repressor binds to the lac operator to inhibit transcription in E. coli. This inhibition can be relieved by adding lactose or isopropyl-β-D-thiogalactopyranoside (IPTG).
    519..540     +  protein_bind   CAP binding site: CAP binding activates transcription in the presence of cAMP. E. coli catabolite activator protein
    555..585     +  promoter       lac promoter: promoter for the E. coli lac operon
    593..609     +  protein_bind   lac operator: The lac repressor binds to the lac operator to inhibit transcription in E. coli. This inhibition can be relieved by adding lactose or isopropyl-β-D-thiogalactopyranoside (IPTG). lac repressor encoded by lacI
    654..672     +  promoter       T3 promoter: promoter for bacteriophage T3 RNA polymerase
    685..1479    +  CDS            OR8G2P (fragment): O8G2P_HUMAN - Also known as OR8G2 From Homo sapiens (Human).
   1599..1617    -  promoter       T7 promoter: promoter for bacteriophage T7 RNA polymerase
   1620..1777    +  CDS            lacZα (fragment): LacZα fragment of β-galactosidase; lacZ fragment
   1782..2210    +  rep_origin     f1 ori (sequence partly withheld): f1 bacteriophage origin of replication; arrow indicates direction of (+) strand synthesis
   2263..2367    +  promoter       AmpR promoter: bla
   2368..3228    +  CDS            AmpR: β-lactamase; bla; confers resistance to ampicillin, carbenicillin, and related antibiotics
   3399..231     +  rep_origin     ori (across the origin): high-copy-number ColE1/pMB1/pBR322/pUC origin of replication
>Addgene plasmid #136703 | pISH-Olfr160 | addgene full sequence | sequence record 272899 | Addgene NGS Result
ACCTACACCGAACTGAGATACCTACAGCGTGAGCTATGAGAAAGCGCCACGCTTCCCGAAGGGAGAAAGG
CGGACAGGTATCCGGTAAGCGGCAGGGTCGGAACAGGAGAGCGCACGAGGGAGCTTCCAGGGGGAAACGC
CTGGTATCTTTATAGTCCTGTCGGGTTTCGCCACCTCTGACTTGAGCGTCGATTTTTGTGATGCTCGTCA
GGGGGGCGGAGCCTATGGAAAAACGCCAGCAACGCGGCCTTTTTACGGTTCCTGGCCTTTTGCTGGCCTT
TTGCTCACATGTTCTTTCCTGCGTTATCCCCTGATTCTGTGGATAACCGTATTACCGCCTTTGAGTGAGC
TGATACCGCTCGCCGCAGCCGAACGACCGAGCGCAGCGAGTCAGTGAGCGAGGAAGCGGAAGAGCGCCCA
ATACGCAAACCGCCTCTCCCCGCGCGTTGGCCGATTCATTAATGCAGCTGGCACGACAGGTTTCCCGACT
GGAAAGCGGGCAGTGAGCGCAACGCAATTAATGTGAGTTAGCTCACTCATTAGGCACCCCAGGCTTTACA
CTTTATGCTTCCGGCTCGTATGTTGTGTGGAATTGTGAGCGGATAACAATTTCACACAGGAAACAGCTAT
GACCATGATTACGCCAAGCTCGAAATTAACCCTCACTAAAGGGAACAAAAGCTGGAGCTCCAGCTACCCC
TCTTCCTCCTCTTTCTGGGGATCTACGTAGTCACCATGGTAGGAAACCTGGGCATGATCACCTTGATTGG
ACTCAACTCACAGCTTCACACCCCCATGTACTTCTTCCTCAGTAACCTGTCACTCGTGGATCTCTGCTAC
TCCTCTGTCATTACCCCTAAAATGCTCATCAACTTTGTGTCCCAAAGAAACCTCATCTCCTATGTGGGAT
GCATGTCTCAGCTATACTTCTTCCTGGTTTTCGTCATTGCTGAGTGTTACATGCTCACTGTGATGGCCTA
TGACCGCTATGTGGCCATCTGTCAACCCTTGCTTTATAACATCATCATGTCTCCTGCCCTCTGCTCTCTG
CTGGTGGCTTTTGTCTATGCCGTAGGACTCATCGGTTCAGCAATTGAGACTGGCCTCATGTTGAAATTAA
ACTATTGTGAGGACCTCATCAGCCACTACTTCTGTGACATCCTCCCCCTCATGAAGCTCTCTTGCTCTAG
TACCTATGATGTAGAAATGGCTGTCTTCTTTTTAGCTGGATTTGACATTATCGTCACAAGCTTAACCGTA
CTCATTTCCTATGCATTCATCCTGTCCAGCATCCTTCGCATCAGCTCCAATGAGGGCAGGTCCAAAGCCT
TCAGCACCTGCAGCTCCCACTTTGCAGCTGTGGGCTTGTTCTATGGATCCACAGCATTCATGTACTTAAA
GCCTTCTACAGCTAGTTCCCTGGCCCAGGAGAATGTAGCTTCTGTGTTCTACACCACAGTGATCCCCATG
TTCAACCCCCTGATCTACAGCCTGAGAAACAAGGAGGTGAAGACCGCACTGGACAAAACACTGAGGAGAA
AAGTCTTTTGATGTTTAATTAAGCGGCCGCGTTTAAACACGCGTGGTACCCAATTCGCCCTATAGTGAGT
CGTATTACAATTCACTGGCCGTCGTTTTACAACGTCGTGACTGGGAAAACCCTGGCGTTACCCAACTTAA
TCGCCTTGCAGCACATCCCCCTTTCGCCAGCTGGCGTAATAGCGAAGAGGCCCGCACCGATCGCCCTTCC
CAACAGTTGCGCAGCCTGAATGGCGAATGGG
[124 nt withheld, positions 1782-1905]
C
[91 nt withheld, positions 1907-1997]
A
[49 nt withheld, positions 1999-2047]
CCTTTGACGTTGGAGTCCACGTTCTTT
[37 nt withheld, positions 2075-2111]
ACCCTATCTCGGTCTATTCTTTTGATTTATAAGGGATTTTGCCGATTTCGGCCTATTGGTTAAAAAATGA
GCTGATTTAACAAAAATTTAACGCGAATTTTAACAAAATATTAACGCTTACAATTTAGGTGGCACTTTTC
GGGGAAATGTGCGCGGAACCCCTATTTGTTTATTTTTCTAAATACATTCAAATATGTATCCGCTCATGAG
ACAATAACCCTGATAAATGCTTCAATAATATTGAAAAAGGAAGAGTATGAGTATTCAACATTTCCGTGTC
GCCCTTATTCCCTTTTTTGCGGCATTTTGCCTTCCTGTTTTTGCTCACCCAGAAACGCTGGTGAAAGTAA
AAGATGCTGAAGATCAGTTGGGTGCACGAGTGGGTTACATCGAACTGGATCTCAACAGCGGTAAGATCCT
TGAGAGTTTTCGCCCCGAAGAACGTTTTCCAATGATGAGCACTTTTAAAGTTCTGCTATGTGGCGCGGTA
TTATCCCGTATTGACGCCGGGCAAGAGCAACTCGGTCGCCGCATACACTATTCTCAGAATGACTTGGTTG
AGTACTCACCAGTCACAGAAAAGCATCTTACGGATGGCATGACAGTAAGAGAATTATGCAGTGCTGCCAT
AACCATGAGTGATAACACTGCGGCCAACTTACTTCTGACAACGATCGGAGGACCGAAGGAGCTAACCGCT
TTTTTGCACAACATGGGGGATCATGTAACTCGCCTTGATCGTTGGGAACCGGAGCTGAATGAAGCCATAC
CAAACGACGAGCGTGACACCACGATGCCTGTAGCAATGGCAACAACGTTGCGCAAACTATTAACTGGCGA
ACTACTTACTCTAGCTTCCCGGCAACAATTAATAGACTGGATGGAGGCGGATAAAGTTGCAGGACCACTT
CTGCGCTCGGCCCTTCCGGCTGGCTGGTTTATTGCTGATAAATCTGGAGCCGGTGAGCGTGGGTCTCGCG
GTATCATTGCAGCACTGGGGCCAGATGGTAAGCCCTCCCGTATCGTAGTTATCTACACGACGGGGAGTCA
GGCAACTATGGATGAACGAAATAGACAGATCGCTGAGATAGGTGCCTCACTGATTAAGCATTGGTAACTG
TCAGACCAAGTTTACTCATATATACTTTAGATTGATTTAAAACTTCATTTTTAATTTAAAAGGATCTAGG
TGAAGATCCTTTTTGATAATCTCATGACCAAAATCCCTTAACGTGAGTTTTCGTTCCACTGAGCGTCAGA
CCCCGTAGAAAAGATCAAAGGATCTTCTTGAGATCCTTTTTTTCTGCGCGTAATCTGCTGCTTGCAAACA
AAAAAACCACCGCTACCAGCGGTGGTTTGTTTGCCGGATCAAGAGCTACCAACTCTTTTTCCGAAGGTAA
CTGGCTTCAGCAGAGCGCAGATACCAAATACTGTTCTTCTAGTGTAGCCGTAGTTAGGCCACCACTTCAA
GAACTCTGTAGCACCGCCTACATACCTCGCTCTGCTAATCCTGTTACCAGTGGCTGCTGCCAGTGGCGAT
AAGTCGTGTCTTACCGGGTTGGACTCAAGACGATAGTTACCGGATAAGGCGCAGCGGTCGGGCTGAACGG
GGGGTTCGTGCACACAGCCCAGCTTGGAGCGAACG
